>Addgene plasmid #242543 | pEP0001_pIVTRup(BsmBI)_EGFP | addgene full sequence | sequence record 493701 | Addgene NGS Result
TCTGGCCATGCCCTTCTTCTCTCCCTTGCACCTGTACCTCTTGGTCTTTGAATAAAGCCTGAGTAGGAAG
TGAGGGTCTAGAAAAAAAAAAAAAAAAAAAAAAAAAAAAAAAAAAAAAAAAAAAAAAAAAAAAAAAAAAA
AAAAAAAAAAAAAAAAAAAAAATGAGACGCGATCAATAACCGACACTCCTGCGTCGCCTACGCGCTACGA
TCTGCAGAATTCCAGCACACTGGCGGCCGTTACTAGTGGATCCGAGCTCGGTACCAAGCTTGGCGTAATC
ATGGTCATAGCTGTTTCCTGTGTGAAATTGTTATCCGCTCACAATTCCACACAACATACGAGCCGGAAGC
ATAAAGTGTAAAGCCTGGGGTGCCTAATGAGTGAGCTAACTCACATTAATTGCGTTGCGCTCACTGCCCG
CTTTCCAGTCGGGAAACCTGTCGTGCCAGCTGCATTAATGAATCGGCCAACGCGCGGGGAGAGGCGGTTT
GCGTATTGGGCGCTCTTCCGCTTCCTCGCTCACTGACTCGCTGCGCTCGGTCGTTCGGCTGCGGCGAGCG
GTATCAGCTCACTCAAAGGCGGTAATACGGTTATCCACAGAATCAGGGGATAACGCAGGAAAGAACATGT
GAGCAAAAGGCCAGCAAAAGGCCAGGAACCGTAAAAAGGCCGCGTTGCTGGCGTTTTTCCATAGGCTCCG
CCCCCCTGACGAGCATCACAAAAATCGACGCTCAAGTCAGAGGTGGCGAAACCCGACAGGACTATAAAGA
TACCAGGCGTTTCCCCCTGGAAGCTCCCTCGTGCGCTCTCCTGTTCCGACCCTGCCGCTTACCGGATACC
TGTCCGCCTTTCTCCCTTCGGGAAGCGTGGCGCTTTCTCATAGCTCACGCTGTAGGTATCTCAGTTCGGT
GTAGGTCGTTCGCTCCAAGCTGGGCTGTGTGCACGAACCCCCCGTTCAGCCCGACCGCTGCGCCTTATCC
GGTAACTATCGTCTTGAGTCCAACCCGGTAAGACACGACTTATCGCCACTGGCAGCAGCCACTGGTAACA
GGATTAGCAGAGCGAGGTATGTAGGCGGTGCTACAGAGTTCTTGAAGTGGTGGCCTAACTACGGCTACAC
TAGAAGAACAGTATTTGGTATCTGCGCTCTGCTGAAGCCAGTTACCTTCGGAAAAAGAGTTGGTAGCTCT
TGATCCGGCAAACAAACCACCGCTGGTAGCGGTGGTTTTTTTGTTTGCAAGCAGCAGATTACGCGCAGAA
AAAAAGGATCTCAAGAAGATCCTTTGATCTTTTCTACGGGGTCTGACGCTCAGTGGAACGAAAACTCACG
TTAAGGGATTTTGGTCATGAGATTATCAAAAAGGATCTTCACCTAGATCCTTTTAAATTAAAAATGAAGT
TTTAAATCAATCTAAAGTATATATGAGTAAACTTGGTCTGACAGTTACCAATGCTTAATCAGTGAGGCAC
CTATCTCAGCGATCTGTCTATTTCGTTCATCCATAGTTGCCTGACTCCCCGTCGTGTAGATAACTACGAT
ACGGGAGGGCTTACCATCTGGCCCCAGTGCTGCAATGATACCGCGAGACCCACGCTCACCGGCTCCAGAT
TTATCAGCAATAAACCAGCCAGCCGGAAGGGCCGAGCGCAGAAGTGGTCCTGCAACTTTATCCGCCTCCA
TCCAGTCTATTAATTGTTGCCGGGAAGCTAGAGTAAGTAGTTCGCCAGTTAATAGTTTGCGCAACGTTGT
TGCCATTGCTACAGGCATCGTGGTGTCACGCTCGTCGTTTGGTATGGCTTCATTCAGCTCCGGTTCCCAA
CGATCAAGGCGAGTTACATGATCCCCCATGTTGTGCAAAAAAGCGGTTAGCTCCTTCGGTCCTCCGATCG
TTGTCAGAAGTAAGTTGGCCGCAGTGTTATCACTCATGGTTATGGCAGCACTGCATAATTCTCTTACTGT
CATGCCATCCGTAAGATGCTTTTCTGTGACTGGTGAGTACTCAACCAAGTCATTCTGAGAATAGTGTATG
CGGCGACCGAGTTGCTCTTGCCCGGCGTCAATACGGGATAATACCGCGCCACATAGCAGAACTTTAAAAG
TGCTCATCATTGGAAAACGTTCTTCGGGGCGAAAACTCTCAAGGATCTTACCGCTGTTGAGATCCAGTTC
GATGTAACCCACTCGTGCACCCAACTGATCTTCAGCATCTTTTACTTTCACCAGCGTTTCTGGGTGAGCA
AAAACAGGAAGGCAAAATGCCGCAAAAAAGGGAATAAGGGCGACACGGAAATGTTGAATACTCATACTCT
TCCTTTTTCAATTCAGAAGAACTCGTCAAGAAGGCGATAGAAGGCGATGCGCTGCGAATCGGGAGCGGCG
ATACCGTAAAGCACGAGGAAGCGGTCAGCCCATTCGCCGCCAAGCTCTTCAGCAATATCACGGGTAGCCA
ACGCTATGTCCTGATAGCGGTCCGCCACACCCAGCCGGCCACAGTCGATGAATCCAGAAAAGCGGCCATT
TTCCACCATGATATTCGGCAAGCAGGCATCGCCATGGGTCACGACGAGATCCTCGCCGTCGGGCATGCGC
GCCTTGAGCCTGGCGAACAGTTCGGCTGGCGCGAGCCCCTGATGCTCTTCGTCCAGATCATCCTGATCGA
CAAGACCGGCTTCCATCCGAGTACGTGCTCGCTCGATGCGATGTTTCGCTTGGTGGTCGAATGGGCAGGT
AGCCGGATCAAGCGTATGCAGCCGCCGCATTGCATCAGCCATGATGGATACTTTCTCGGCAGGAGCAAGG
TGGGATGACAGGAGATCCTGCCCCGGCACTTCGCCCAATAGCAGCCAGTCCCTTCCCGCTTCAGTGACAA
CGTCGAGCACAGCTGCGCAAGGAACGCCCGTCGTGGCCAGCCACGATAGCCGCGCTGCCTCGTCCTGCAG
TTCATTCAGGGCACCGGACAGGTCGGTCTTGACAAAAAGAACCGGGCGCCCCTGCGCTGACAGCCGGAAC
ACGGCGGCATCAGAGCAGCCGATTGTCTGTTGTGCCCAGTCATAGCCGAATAGCCTCTCCACCCAAGCGG
CCGGAGAACCTGCGTGCAATCCATCTTGTTCAATCATGCGAAACGATCCTCATCCTGTCTCTTGATCAGA
TCTTGATCCCCTGCGCCATCAGATCCTTGGCGGCAAGAAAGCCATCCAGTTTACTTTGCAGGGCTTCCCA
ACCTTACCAGAGGGCGCCCCAGCTGGCAATTCCGGTTCGCTTGCTGTCCATAAAACCGCCCAGTCTAGCT
ATCGCCATGTAAGCCCACTGCAAGCTACCTGCTTTCTCTTTGCGCTTGCGTTTTCCCTTGTCCAGATAGC
CCAGTAGCTGACATTCATCCGGGGTCAGCACCGTTTCTGCGGACTGGCTTTCTACGTGTTCCGCTTCCTT
TAGCAGCCCTTGCGCCCTGAATTTTGTTAAAATTCGCGTTAAATTTTTGTTAAATCAGCTCATTTTTTAA
CCAATAGGCCGAAATCGGCAAAATCCCTTATAAATCAAAAGAATAGACCGAGATAGGGT
[37 nt withheld, positions 3560-3596]
AAAGAACGTGGACTCCAACGTCAAAGG
[49 nt withheld, positions 3624-3672]
T
[91 nt withheld, positions 3674-3764]
G
[124 nt withheld, positions 3766-3889]
CCATTCGCCATTCAGGCTGCGCAACTGTTGGGAAGGGCGATCGGTGCGGGCCTCTTCGCTATTACGCCAG
CTGGCGAAAGGGGGATGTGCTGCAAGGCGATTAAGTTGGGTAACGCCAGGGTTTTCCCAGTCACGACGTT
GTAAAACGACGGCCAGTGAATTGTAATACGACTCACTATAGGGCGAATTGGGCCCTCTAGATGCATGCTC
GAGCGGCCGCCAGTGTGATGGATTTGGACCCTCGTACAGAAGCTAATACGACTCACTATAGGGAAATAAG
AGAGAAAAGAAGAGTAAGAAGAAATATAAGAGCCACCATGGTGAGCAAGGGCGAGGAGCTGTTCACCGGG
GTGGTGCCCATCCTGGTCGAGCTGGACGGCGACGTAAACGGCCACAAGTTCAGCGTGTCCGGCGAGGGCG
AGGGCGATGCCACCTACGGCAAGCTGACCCTGAAGTTCATCTGCACCACCGGCAAGCTGCCCGTGCCCTG
GCCCACCCTCGTGACCACCCTGACCTATGGAGTGCAGTGCTTCAGCCGCTACCCCGACCACATGAAGCAG
CACGACTTCTTCAAGTCCGCCATGCCCGAAGGCTACGTCCAGGAGCGCACCATCTTCTTCAAGGACGACG
GCAACTACAAGACCCGCGCCGAGGTGAAGTTCGAGGGCGACACCCTGGTGAACCGCATCGAGCTGAAGGG
CATCGACTTCAAGGAGGACGGCAACATCCTGGGGCACAAGCTGGAGTACAACTACAACAGCCACAACGTC
TATATCATGGCCGACAAGCAGAAGAACGGCATCAAGGTGAACTTCAAGATCCGCCACAACATCGAGGACG
GCAGCGTGCAGCTCGCCGACCACTACCAGCAGAACACCCCCATCGGCGACGGCCCCGTGCTGCTGCCCGA
CAACCACTACCTGAGCACCCAGTCCGCCCTGAGCAAAGACCCCAACGAGAAGCGCGATCACATGGTCCTG
CTGGAGTTCGTGACCGCCGCCGGGATCACTCTCGGCATGGACGAGCTGTACAAGTGAATCGCTGACTTCT
GCGGGGCTTGCCT
Features (pLannotate 1.2.2; 14 found; start..end, strand, type, name):
    308..324     -  protein_bind   lac operator: The lac repressor binds to the lac operator to inhibit transcription in E. coli. This inhibition can be relieved by adding lactose or isopropyl-β-D-thiogalactopyranoside (IPTG). lac repressor encoded by lacI
    332..362     -  promoter       lac promoter: promoter for the E. coli lac operon
    377..398     -  protein_bind   CAP binding site: CAP binding activates transcription in the presence of cAMP. E. coli catabolite activator protein
    411..503     -  CDS            lacI (fragment): lac repressor; lacI; The lac repressor binds to the lac operator to inhibit transcription in E. coli. This inhibition can be relieved by adding lactose or isopropyl-β-D-thiogalactopyranoside (IPTG).
    686..1274    -  rep_origin     ori: high-copy-number ColE1/pMB1/pBR322/pUC origin of replication
   1445..2305    -  CDS            AmpR: β-lactamase; bla; confers resistance to ampicillin, carbenicillin, and related antibiotics
   2306..2322    -  promoter       AmpR promoter (fragment): bla
   2326..3117    -  CDS            neo: KKA2_KLEPN - Also known as kan, nptII. Experimental evidence at protein level: Swiss-Prot protein existence level 1. Resistance to kanamycin, neomycin, paromomycin, ribostamycin, butirosin and gentamicin B. From Klebsiella pneumoniae.
   3149..3448    -  CDS            tnpA (fragment): TN5P_ECOLX - Also known as tnp. Experimental evidence at protein level: Swiss-Prot protein existence level 1. Mediates transposition of transposon Tn5 by a 'cut and paste' mechanism. First, the monomeric transposase binds the 19 bp inverted DNA repeats flanking the transposon. Then, dimerization of the DNA- bound transposase creates a synaptic DNA complex. After nicking of the first DNA strand, excision of the transposon proceeds through a series of intermediates. The transposase then mediates the insertion of the transposon at a new site by strand transfer. The activity of the wild- type tran
   3461..3889    -  rep_origin     f1 ori (sequence partly withheld): f1 bacteriophage origin of replication; arrow indicates direction of (+) strand synthesis
   3893..4050    -  CDS            lacZα (fragment): LacZα fragment of β-galactosidase; lacZ fragment
   4053..4071    +  promoter       T7 promoter: promoter for bacteriophage T7 RNA polymerase
   4143..4161    +  promoter       T7 promoter: promoter for bacteriophage T7 RNA polymerase
   4207..4923    +  CDS            EGFP: EGFP is a basic (constitutively fluorescent) green fluorescent protein published in 1996, derived from Aequorea victoria. It is reported to be a rapidly-maturing weak dimer with moderate acid sensitivity.
