[The description below was written by a language model from this plasmid's Addgene catalogue record and pLannotate feature annotations shown in this document.]
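Description:
pEP0001_pIVTRup(BsmBI)_EGFP is a 4,952 bp bacterial plasmid that serves as a template for in vitro transcription (IVT) of EGFP mRNA. It is built on the pIVTRup(BsmBI) backbone, whose name suggests a BsmBI-based cloning or linearisation site, although no such site is annotated in the feature table. The plasmid is maintained at high copy in E. coli through a ColE1/pUC-type origin and is selected with ampicillin via the β-lactamase gene. The annotation also detects a complete neo (nptII) kanamycin/neomycin resistance coding sequence next to a Tn5 transposase fragment. It further shows an f1 phage origin and cloning-vector remnants: a lacZα fragment, the lac promoter and operator, a CAP binding site and a short lacI fragment. Only ampicillin is listed as the selection in the catalogue record.

The payload is an EGFP coding sequence, recorded as "EGFP2" with an insert size of 714 bp and inserted by Gibson assembly. It lies in the forward orientation downstream of two annotated T7 promoters, the nearer of which sits a short distance upstream of the reporter. T7 RNA polymerase can therefore transcribe EGFP RNA from the plasmid in a cell-free reaction. The table annotates no UTRs, poly(A) tract or terminator, so the record does not show which elements of this kind flank the open reading frame. The depositor notes that the insert came from another deposited plasmid associated with earlier base-editor work.

The stated purpose is simply IVT. The associated publication concerns CRISPR screening for enhanced CAR T cell therapies, so a fluorescent reporter mRNA would plausibly serve as a delivery or expression control. The record does not state this use.
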