Addgene plasmid #242543: pEP0001_pIVTRup(BsmBI)_EGFP
Purpose: IVT
Depositing lab: Christoph Bock & Paul Datlinger. Depositing organization: CeMM Research Center for Molecular Medicine. Publication: Systematic discovery of CRISPR-boosted CAR T cell immunotherapies. Datlinger P, Pankevich EV, Arnold CD, Pranckevicius N, Lin J, Romanovskaia D, Schaefer M, Piras F, Orts AC, Nemc A, Biesaga PN, Chan M, Neuwirth T, Artemov AV, Li W, Ladstatter S, Krausgruber T, Bock C. Nature. 2025 Oct;646(8086):963-972. doi: 10.1038/s41586-025-09507-9. Epub 2025 Sep 24. PubMed 40993398.
Backbone
  Vector backbone: pIVTRup(BsmBI)
  Vector type: Other
Growth in bacteria
  Bacterial resistance: Ampicillin, 100 μg/mL
  Growth temperature: 37°C
  Growth strain: DH5alpha
  Copy number: High Copy
Gene/Insert
  Gene/Insert name: EGFP2
  Species: Other
  Insert size (bp): 714
  Cloning method: Gibson Cloning
Resource information
  A portion of this plasmid was derived from a plasmid made by: 10.1038/nbt.4172 (Koblan et al. Nature 2018)
Terms and licenses: Academic/Nonprofit Terms; Industry Terms: Not Available to Industry
Depositor comments: Source insert Addgene ID 112100
How to cite: pEP0001_pIVTRup(BsmBI)_EGFP was a gift from Christoph Bock & Paul Datlinger (Addgene plasmid # 242543 ; http://n2t.net/addgene:242543 ; RRID:Addgene_242543)
